Addgene plasmid #29271: pEMS1594
Purpose: Pleiades (Ple) MiniPromoter expression pattern described in Portales-Casamar et al., PNAS, 2010 (PMID: 20807748) and de Leeuw et al., MTM, 2014 (PMID: 24761428).
Depositing lab: Elizabeth Simpson. Depositing organization: University of British Columbia. Publication: A regulatory toolbox of MiniPromoters to drive selective expression in the brain. Portales-Casamar E, Swanson DJ, Liu L, de Leeuw CN, Banks KG, Ho Sui SJ, Fulton DL, Ali J, Amirabbasi M, Arenillas DJ, Babyak N, Black SF, Bonaguro RJ, Brauer E, Candido TR, Castellarin M, Chen J, Chen Y, Cheng JC, Chopra V, Docking TR, Dreolini L, D'Souza CA, Flynn EK, Glenn R, Hatakka K, Hearty TG, Imanian B, Jiang S, Khorasan-zadeh S, Komljenovic I, Laprise S, Liao NY, Lim JS, Lithwick S, Liu F, Liu J, Lu M, McConechy M, McLeod AJ, Milisavljevic M, Mis J, O'Connor K, Palma B, Palmquist DL, Schmouth JF, Swanson MI, Tam B, Ticoll A, Turner JL, Varhol R, Vermeulen J, Watkins RF, Wilson G, Wong BK, Wong SH, Wong TY, Yang GS, Ypsilanti AR, Jones SJ, Holt RA, Goldowitz D, Wasserman WW, Simpson EM. Proc Natl Acad Sci U S A. 2010 Sep 21. 107(38):16589-94. 10.1073/pnas.1009158107 PubMed 20807748.
Backbone
  Vector backbone: pEMS1313
  Backbone size w/o insert (bp): 18843
  Vector type: Pleiades Promoter Project [sic, Pleaides Plieades]
Growth in bacteria
  Bacterial resistance: Ampicillin, 100 μg/mL
  Growth temperature: 37°C
  Growth strain: DH5alpha
  Growth instructions: DH10B
  Copy number: High Copy
Gene/Insert
  Gene/Insert name: Ple123 (alt names: ICMT; isoprenylcysteine carboxyl methyltransferase)
  Species: H. sapiens (human)
  Insert size (bp): 2342
  Entrez Gene: ICMT (a.k.a. HSTE14, MST098, MSTP098, PCCMT, PCMT, PPMT)
  Tag / fusion protein: Intron-LacZ-NLS (C terminal on backbone)
  Cloning method: Restriction Enzyme; 5′ cloning site AvrII (unknown if destroyed); 3′ cloning site MluI (unknown if destroyed)
  Sequencing primers: 5′ Unknown
Terms and licenses: Academic/Nonprofit Terms; Industry Terms
How to cite: pEMS1594 was a gift from Elizabeth Simpson (Addgene plasmid # 29271 ; http://n2t.net/addgene:29271 ; RRID:Addgene_29271)
