[The description below was written by a language model from this plasmid's Addgene catalogue record.]
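Description:
pEMS1594 is a Pleiades Promoter Project plasmid carrying the MiniPromoter Ple123, a 2,342 bp human regulatory sequence designed from the ICMT (isoprenylcysteine carboxyl methyltransferase) locus. It is built on the large pEMS1313 backbone (about 18.8 kb without the insert), with the MiniPromoter cloned by restriction enzymes between AvrII and MluI sites; the record does not say whether these sites survived cloning. The plasmid is maintained at high copy in standard E. coli cloning strains under ampicillin selection. No feature table is provided, so the origin of replication and the remaining content of this unusually large backbone are not documented here.

The insert is a promoter rather than a coding sequence: although the ICMT gene is named, the construct is not described as expressing ICMT protein. Instead, Ple123 sits upstream of a backbone-encoded reporter cassette listed as Intron-LacZ-NLS. In this arrangement the MiniPromoter drives transcription of a lacZ gene encoding β-galactosidase; the intron is a standard addition that tends to improve expression of transgenes in mammalian cells, and the nuclear localization signal concentrates the enzyme in the nucleus, so that staining marks individual expressing cells clearly.

The stated purpose is characterisation of the Ple123 expression pattern as part of a toolbox of compact human MiniPromoters intended to drive selective, region- or cell-type-restricted expression in the brain. The record refers to the associated publications for the observed pattern and does not itself describe which tissues or cells are labelled, nor the delivery or integration strategy used.
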