>Addgene plasmid #29271 | pEMS1594 | addgene partial sequence | sequence record 38879 | LacZ-R 5'-GACAGTATCGGCCTCAGGAA-3'
GCTTCTGGTGCCGGAAACCAGGCAAAGCGCCATTCGCCATTCAGGCTGCGCAACTGTTGGGAAGGGCGAT
CGGTGCGGGCCTCTTCGCTATTACGCCAGCTGGCGAAAGGGGGATGTGCTGCAAGGCGATTAAGTTGGGT
AACGCCAGGGTTTTCCCAGTCACGACGTTGTAAAACGACGGGATCCGCCATGGTGGCGGAAGTTCCTATA
CCTTTTGAAGAATAGGAACTTCGGAATAGGAACTTCCTGTGGAGAGAAAGGCAAAGTGGATGTCAGTAAG
ACCAATAGGTGCCTATCAGAAACGCAAGAGTCTTCTCTGTCTCGACAAGCCCAGTTTCTATTGGTCTCCT
TAAACCTGTCTTGTAACCTTGATACTTACGGCGCGCCACGCGTGGGCGGCGGACTAGCGGGCGGCGGCGC
CGGCTGTAGCCCGGAGAAACGCGCCGGCTGCGCCTGCGCACTGTGCCGCCGATGCCGGCCCGGGAAGGGC
AGCTGCCCGCAGCTGCGCGCCGCCTGCCAGTTCTCGCGAGAACTCCGGCCCGCCCTGTTGCTGTC
