>Addgene plasmid #29271 | pEMS1594 | addgene partial sequence | sequence record 39102 | pEMS1307-fwd 5'-ccgcacgtctaagaaaccat-3'
TCACGAGGCCCTTTCGTCTTCAAGAATTAATTCCGATCATATTCAATAACCCTTAATGAATTCGAGCTCC
TAGGTCATCCGCGAGTTCAGGTCGCAGGAGGGGACCCTCTCTCTCCGGGCTCGGGCGCCCTGCACCCGAG
GAGTGGGTTGTTAAATTGCAGCTTGTGCAGCTCAGCAGGTGCGCGTGGGGTGGAGTGAGCGAGCCCGCGA
GTGCTTTTATGTAACTTAAGGTGCAGAGACCTACCTGCTGCCCTGTCTCAGGTCAAAGGCCCCGCAGTGA
CGTGGGTGGGGCTGGGCGCACAGGCCCGGGTGCCCTGACCTCATAAACTAGGCTTAAGCAGTTTTCCTAC
AGCCCTGAATAGTAATCACGAATAATAATAATAATGACAGCTAAAATGTAGGTAGCAGTTAGTCTTAAGT
GTTTTACGTGGGTAATCCTTACTGCAGTCCTAAAAGGTAGGTACTGTTATCCCCTGGCTGTAGATGGGGA
AGCAAGCTCAGAGAGGTTAAATAATTTGGGAGGCCACACAGCCAGAGAGCGGTGGGTGCAGAATTTGAAC
CCAGGGGCTGAGGACAGTGACATTGATTCACCTTTCAGGTCTAATCTCCCCCAAGCGATTTTCCGCAGAC
CTCTATCCTCACTAAGCTATTTATAAAGGATGAGCTCCGCTCATGAATTCTGCCTCTGGATATTGACTCG
AGGACGTGCTGACCTTTTGCTTTAAAGTTTGCATCACATAGTGCACCATCTAATTTGA
